>Addgene plasmid #126661 | pMT vCrk-GFP | addgene full sequence | sequence record 251722 | Addgene NGS Result
GGCTGCGCAACTGTTGGGAAGGGCGATCGGTGCGGGCCTCTTCGCTATTACGCCAGCTGGCGAAAGGGGG
ATGTGCTGCAAGGCGATTAAGTTGGGTAACGCCAGGGTTTTCCCAGTCACGACGTTGTAAAACGACGGCC
AGTGAATTAATTCGTTGCAGGACAGGATGTGGTGCCCGATGTGACTAGCTCTTTGCTGCAGGCCGTCCTA
TCCTCTGGTTCCGATAAGAGACCCAGAACTCCGGCCCCCCACCGCCCACCGCCACCCCCATACATATGTG
GTACGCAAGTAAGAGTGCCTGCGCATGCCCCATGTGCCCCACCAAGAGCTTTGCATCCCATACAAGTCCC
CAAAGTGGAGAACCGAACCAATTCTTCGCGGGCAGAACAAAAGCTTCTGCACACGTCTCCACTCGAATTT
GGAGCCGGCCGGCGTGTGCAAAAGAGGTGAATCGAACGAAAGACCCGTGTGTAAAGCCGCGTTTCCAAAA
TGTATAAAACCGAGAGCATCTGGCCAATGTGCATCAGTTGTGGTCAGCAGCAAAATCAAGTGAATCATCT
CAGTGCAACTAAAGGGGGGATCTAGATCGGGGTACCTACTAGTGAAATGCACCATCACCATCATCACGAA
GATCAAGTTGACCCAAGACTTATTGACGGAAAAGGAGGAGGAGGCCGGCCCATGGATACATTTGACGTTT
CTGATAGGAACAGCTGGTACTTTGGTCCCATGTCTAGACAGGATGCTACTGAAGTTTTGATGAACGAACG
CGAGCGGGGAGTGTTTTTAGTCCGTGATAGTAACTCGATAGCAGGGGATTATGTACTTTGTGTAAGAGAA
GATACAAAAGTTAGCAACTACATCATTAACAAAGTTCAACAACAGGATCAAATCGTTTACCGCATTGGGG
ATCAGTCTTTTGACAATCTACCGAAACTCTTAACTTTTTACACTCTTCATTATTTGGATACAACCCCTTT
AAAACGGCCTGCGTGTAGAAGGGTGGAAAAAGTAATAGGAAAGTTCGATTTCGTTGGCAGCGATCAAGAT
GATTTACCTTTTCAAAGAGGTGAAGTTTTAACAATAGTTCGAAAAGACGAGGATCAATGGTGGACTGCGC
GTAACTCCTCGGGGAAAATTGGTCAAATACCGGTTCCCTATATACAACAGTATGACGATTATATGGATGA
AGATGCTATTGATAAAAACGAACCTTCCATTTCGGGGCGCGCCGGCGGCCGCTCGAGTCTAGAGGGCCCC
AGCAAAGGAGAAGAACTTTTCACTGGAGTTGTCCCAATTCTTGTTGAATTAGATGGTGATGTTAATGGGC
ACAAATTTTCTGTCCGTGGAGAGGGTGAAGGTGATGCTACAAACGGAAAACTCACCCTTAAATTTATTTG
CACTACTGGAAAACTACCTGTTCCGTGGCCAACACTTGTCACTACTCTGACCTATGGTGTTCAATGCTTT
TCCCGTTATCCGGATCACATGAAACGGCATGACTTTTTCAAGAGTGCCATGCCCGAAGGTTATGTACAGG
AACGCACTATATCTTTCAAAGATGACGGGACCTACAAGACGCGTGCTGAAGTCAAGTTTGAAGGTGATAC
CCTTGTTAATCGTATCGAGTTAAAGGGTATTGATTTTAAAGAAGATGGAAACATTCTTGGACACAAACTC
GAGTACAACTTTAACTCACACAATGTATACATCACGGCAGACAAACAAAAGAATGGAATCAAAGCTAACT
TCAAAATTCGCCACAACGTTGAAGATGGTTCCGTTCAACTAGCAGACCATTATCAACAAAATACTCCAAT
TGGCGATGGCCCTGTCCTTTTACCAGACAACCATTACCTGTCGACACAATCTGTCCTTTCGAAAGATCCC
AACGAAAAGCGTGACCACATGGTCCTTCTTGAGTTTGTAACTGCTGCTGGGATTACACATGGCATGGATG
AGCTCTACAAATAGGTTTAAACCCGCTGATCAGCCTCGACTGTGCCTTCTAAGATCCAGACATGATAAGA
TACATTGATGAGTTTGGACAAACCACAACTAGAATGCAGTGAAAAAAATGCTTTATTTGTGAAATTTGTG
ATGCTATTGCTTTATTTGTAACCATTATAAGCTGCAATAAACAAGTTAACTCTAGAGGATCCGGTGCGTG
GTGGTTTCATGCTTCTGGGAACGGCAAATGGGTTTAGGATTGGGAACCCCTCATCATCTGTTGGAATATA
CTATTCAACCTACAAAAGTAACGTTAAACAACACTACTTTATATTTGATATGAATGGCCACACCTTTTAT
GCCATAAAACATATTGTAAGAGAATACCACTCTTTTTATTCCTTCTTTCCTTCTTGTACGTTTTTTGCTG
TAAGTAGGTCGTGGTGCTGGTGTTGCAGTTGAAATAACTTAAAATATAAATCATAAAACTCAAACATAAA
CTTGACTATTTATTTATTTATTAAGAAAGGAAATATAAATTATAAATTACAACAGATCCCCCGGGCTGCA
GGAATTCGATAGCTTGCATGCCTGCAGGTCGGCCGCCACGACCGGTGCCGCCACCATCCCCTGACCCACG
CCCCTGACCCCTCACAAGGAGACGACCTTCCATGACCGAGTACAAGCCCACGGTGCGCCTCGCCACCCGC
GACGACGTCCCCCGGGCCGTACGCACCCTCGCCGCCGCGTTCGCCGACTACCCCGCCACGCGCCACACCG
TCGACCCGGACCGCCACATCGAGCGGGTCACCGAGCTGCAAGAACTCTTCCTCACGCGCGTCGGGCTCGA
CATCGGCAAGGTGTGGGTCGCGGACGACGGCGCCGCGGTGGCGGTCTGGACCACGCCGGAGAGCGTCGAA
GCGGGGGCGGTGTTCGCCGAGATCGGCCCGCGCATGGCCGAGTTGAGCGGTTCCCGGCTGGCCGCGCAGC
AACAGATGGAAGGCCTCCTGGCGCCGCACCGGCCCAAGGAGCCCGCGTGGTTCCTGGCCACCGTCGGCGT
CTCGCCCGACCACCAGGGCAAGGGTCTGGGCAGCGCCGTCGTGCTCCCCGGAGTGGAGGCGGCCGAGCGC
GCCGGGGTGCCCGCCTTCCTGGAGACCTCCGCGCCCCGCAACCTCCCCTTCTACGAGCGGCTCGGCTTCA
CCGTCACCGCCGACGTCGAGGTGCCCGAAGGACCGCGCACCTGGTGCATGACCCGCAAGCCCGGTGCCTG
ACGCCCGCCCCACGACCCGCAGCGCCCGACCGAAAGGAGCGCACGACCCCATGGCTCCGACCGAAGCCAC
CCGGGGCGGCCCCGCCGACCCCGCACCCGCCCCCGAGGCCCACCGACTCTAGATCAAGCTTATCGATACC
GTCGACCTCGAGGCCAGCTAGCTTGAACTTGTTTATTGCAGCTTATAATGGTTACAAATAAAGCAATAGC
ATCACAAATTTCACAAATAAAGCATTTTTTTCACTGCATTCTAGTTGTGGTTTGTCCAAACTCATCAATG
TATCTTATCATGTCTGGATCGGGTACCCAATTGCATTCATTTTATGTTTCAGGTTCAGGGGGAGGTGTGG
GAGGTTTTTTAAAGCAAGTAAAACCTCTACAAATGTGGTATGGCTGATTATGATCAGTCGACCTGCAGGC
ATGCAAGCTTGGCGTAATCATGGTCATAGCTGTTTCCTGTGTGAAATTGTTATCCGCTCACAATTCCACA
CAACATACGAGCCGGAAGCATAAAGTGTAAAGCCTGGGGTGCCTAATGAGTGAGCTAACTCACATTAATT
GCGTTGCGCTCACTGCCCGCTTTCCAGTCGGGAAACCTGTCGTGCCAGCTGCATTAATGAATCGGCCAAC
GCGCGGGGAGAGGCGGTTTGCGTATTGGGCGCTCTTCCGCTTCCTCGCTCACTGACTCGCTGCGCTCGGT
CGTTCGGCTGCGGCGAGCGGTATCAGCTCACTCAAAGGCGGTAATACGGTTATCCACAGAATCAGGGGAT
AACGCAGGAAAGAACATGTGAGCAAAAGGCCAGCAAAAGGCCAGGAACCGTAAAAAGGCCGCGTTGCTGG
CGTTTTTCCATAGGCTCCGCCCCCCTGACGAGCATCACAAAAATCGACGCTCAAGTCAGAGGTGGCGAAA
CCCGACAGGACTATAAAGATACCAGGCGTTTCCCCCTGGAAGCTCCCTCGTGCGCTCTCCTGTTCCGACC
CTGCCGCTTACCGGATACCTGTCCGCCTTTCTCCCTTCGGGAAGCGTGGCGCTTTCTCATAGCTCACGCT
GTAGGTATCTCAGTTCGGTGTAGGTCGTTCGCTCCAAGCTGGGCTGTGTGCACGAACCCCCCGTTCAGCC
CGACCGCTGCGCCTTATCCGGTAACTATCGTCTTGAGTCCAACCCGGTAAGACACGACTTATCGCCACTG
GCAGCAGCCACTGGTAACAGGATTAGCAGAGCGAGGTATGTAGGCGGTGCTACAGAGTTCTTGAAGTGGT
GGCCTAACTACGGCTACACTAGAAGAACAGTATTTGGTATCTGCGCTCTGCTGAAGCCAGTTACCTTCGG
AAAAAGAGTTGGTAGCTCTTGATCCGGCAAACAAACCACCGCTGGTAGCGGTGGTTTTTTTGTTTGCAAG
CAGCAGATTACGCGCAGAAAAAAAGGATCTCAAGAAGATCCTTTGATCTTTTCTACGGGGTCTGACGCTC
AGTGGAACGAAAACTCACGTTAAGGGATTTTGGTCATGAGATTATCAAAAAGGATCTTCACCTAGATCCT
TTTAAATTAAAAATGAAGTTTTAAATCAATCTAAAGTATATATGAGTAAACTTGGTCTGACAGTTACCAA
TGCTTAATCAGTGAGGCACCTATCTCAGCGATCTGTCTATTTCGTTCATCCATAGTTGCCTGACTCCCCG
TCGTGTAGATAACTACGATACGGGAGGGCTTACCATCTGGCCCCAGTGCTGCAATGATACCGCGAGACCC
ACGCTCACCGGCTCCAGATTTATCAGCAATAAACCAGCCAGCCGGAAGGGCCGAGCGCAGAAGTGGTCCT
GCAACTTTATCCGCCTCCATCCAGTCTATTAATTGTTGCCGGGAAGCTAGAGTAAGTAGTTCGCCAGTTA
ATAGTTTGCGCAACGTTGTTGCCATTGCTACAGGCATCGTGGTGTCACGCTCGTCGTTTGGTATGGCTTC
ATTCAGCTCCGGTTCCCAACGATCAAGGCGAGTTACATGATCCCCCATGTTGTGCAAAAAAGCGGTTAGC
TCCTTCGGTCCTCCGATCGTTGTCAGAAGTAAGTTGGCCGCAGTGTTATCACTCATGGTTATGGCAGCAC
TGCATAATTCTCTTACTGTCATGCCATCCGTAAGATGCTTTTCTGTGACTGGTGAGTACTCAACCAAGTC
ATTCTGAGAATAGTGTATGCGGCGACCGAGTTGCTCTTGCCCGGCGTCAATACGGGATAATACCGCGCCA
CATAGCAGAACTTTAAAAGTGCTCATCATTGGAAAACGTTCTTCGGGGCGAAAACTCTCAAGGATCTTAC
CGCTGTTGAGATCCAGTTCGATGTAACCCACTCGTGCACCCAACTGATCTTCAGCATCTTTTACTTTCAC
CAGCGTTTCTGGGTGAGCAAAAACAGGAAGGCAAAATGCCGCAAAAAAGGGAATAAGGGCGACACGGAAA
TGTTGAATACTCATACTCTTCCTTTTTCAATATTATTGAAGCATTTATCAGGGTTATTGTCTCATGAGCG
GATACATATTTGAATGTATTTAGAAAAATAAACAAATAGGGGTTCCGCGCACATTTCCCCGAAAAGTGCC
ACCTGACGTCTAAGAAACCATTATTATCATGACATTAACCTATAAAAATAGGCGTATCACGAGGCCCTTT
CGTCTCGCGCGTTTCGGTGATGACGGTGAAAACCTCTGACACATGCAGCTCCCGGAGACGGTCACAGCTT
GTCTGTAAGCGGATGCCGGGAGCAGACAAGCCCGTCAGGGCGCGTCAGCGGGTGTTGGCGGGTGTCGGGG
CTGGCTTAACTATGCGGCATCAGAGCAGATTGTACTGAGAGTGCACCATATGCGGTGTGAAATACCGCAC
AGATGCGTAAGGAGAAAATACCGCATCAGGCGCCATTCGCCATTCA
Features (pLannotate 1.2.2; 23 found; start..end, strand, type, name):
    149..575     +  promoter       MT promoter: Drosophila metallothionein promoter
    682..1227    +  CDS            Crk (fragment): CRK_DROME - Experimental evidence at protein level: Swiss-Prot protein existence level 1. Adapter protein which interacts with C-terminal portion of mbc, homolog of human DOCK180. May play a role in cellular processes throughout development. From Drosophila melanogaster (Fruit fly).
   1261..1971    +  CDS            Superfolder GFP: Superfolder GFP is a basic (constitutively fluorescent) green fluorescent protein published in 2005, derived from Aequorea victoria. It is reported to be a very rapidly-maturing weak dimer.
   2013..2147    -  polyA_signal   SV40 poly(A) signal: SV40 polyadenylation signal
   2229..2505    +  promoter       copia promoter: strong promoter from the Drosophila transposable element copia (Sinclair et al., 1986)
   2505..2531    +  misc_feature   MCS (fragment): pBluescript multiple cloning site
   2531..2551    -  misc_feature   MCS (fragment): pUC18/19 multiple cloning site
   2622..3221    +  CDS            PuroR: puromycin N-acetyltransferase; pac from Streptomyces alboniger; confers resistance to puromycin
   3271..3336    +  CDS            dmpM (fragment): DMPM_STRAD - Protein inferred from homology: Swiss-Prot protein existence level 3. From Streptomyces alboniger.
   3343..3373    +  misc_feature   MCS (fragment): pBluescript multiple cloning site
   3386..3520    +  polyA_signal   SV40 poly(A) signal: SV40 polyadenylation signal
   3542..3626    -  CDS            large T antigen (fragment): large T antigen from SV40 (simian virus 40)
   3626..3650    +  misc_feature   MCS (fragment): pUC18/19 multiple cloning site
   3687..3703    -  protein_bind   lac operator: The lac repressor binds to the lac operator to inhibit transcription in E. coli. This inhibition can be relieved by adding lactose or isopropyl-β-D-thiogalactopyranoside (IPTG). lac repressor encoded by lacI
   3711..3741    -  promoter       lac promoter: promoter for the E. coli lac operon
   3756..3777    -  protein_bind   CAP binding site: CAP binding activates transcription in the presence of cAMP. E. coli catabolite activator protein
   3790..3882    -  CDS            lacI (fragment): lac repressor; lacI; The lac repressor binds to the lac operator to inhibit transcription in E. coli. This inhibition can be relieved by adding lactose or isopropyl-β-D-thiogalactopyranoside (IPTG).
   4065..4653    -  rep_origin     ori: high-copy-number ColE1/pMB1/pBR322/pUC origin of replication
   4824..5684    -  CDS            AmpR: β-lactamase; bla; confers resistance to ampicillin, carbenicillin, and related antibiotics
   5685..5789    -  promoter       AmpR promoter: bla
   5884..5919    +  CDS            rop (fragment): Rop protein, which maintains plasmids at low copy number; rop
   6021..6120    +  misc_feature   bom (fragment): basis of mobility region from pBR322
   6126..147     -  CDS            lacZα (fragment) (across the origin): LacZα fragment of β-galactosidase; lacZ fragment
