[The description below was written by a language model from this plasmid's Addgene catalogue record and pLannotate feature annotations shown in this document.]
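Description:
pMT vCrk-GFP is a 6.1 kb insect expression plasmid built on the pMT backbone for inducible protein production in Drosophila S2 cells. In bacteria it is maintained at high copy through a ColE1/pUC-type origin and selected with ampicillin via the β-lactamase gene and its native promoter. The remaining bacterial annotations (fragments of lacZα, lacI, rop, bom, the lac promoter/operator and polylinker pieces) are backbone remnants with no evident functional role in the design.

The expression cassette is driven by the Drosophila metallothionein (MT) promoter, which is largely silent until metal ions, typically copper, are added to the culture, allowing the timing and level of expression to be controlled. Downstream lies a fragment of the Drosophila adapter protein Crk, recorded as residues 1-182. The "vCrk" name suggests a v-Crk-like truncation, but the record does not spell out which domains are retained. This fragment is followed by a superfolder GFP coding sequence placed to form a C-terminal fluorescent fusion, as the name indicates, and then by an SV40 polyadenylation signal, which is annotated on the reverse strand. A second, independent cassette places the puromycin N-acetyltransferase gene under the strong constitutive copia promoter with its own SV40 poly(A) signal, so transfected S2 cells can be selected with puromycin, for example to establish stable lines.

The construct is intended for inducible expression and live imaging of the truncated Crk adapter in S2 cells. It was deposited with a study of Draper receptor signalling during apoptotic cell engulfment, where a fluorescent Crk fusion could report the adapter's localization, although the record does not describe the specific experiments.
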