Addgene plasmid #126661: pMT vCrk-GFP
Purpose: Inducible expression of vCrk truncation in S2 cells
Depositing lab: Ron Vale. Depositing organization: University of California, San Francisco (UCSF). Publication: Spatial control of Draper receptor signaling initiates apoptotic cell engulfment. Williamson AP, Vale RD. J Cell Biol. 2018 Nov 5;217(11):3977-3992. doi: 10.1083/jcb.201711175. Epub 2018 Aug 23. PubMed 30139739.
Backbone
  Vector backbone: pMT
  Vector type: Insect Expression
Growth in bacteria
  Bacterial resistance: Ampicillin, 100 μg/mL
  Growth temperature: 37°C
  Growth strain: DH5alpha
  Copy number: High Copy
Gene/Insert
  Gene/Insert name: Crk
  Mutation: residues 1-182
  Cloning method: Gibson Cloning
  Sequencing primers: 5′ CATCTCAGTGCAACTAAA
Terms and licenses: Academic/Nonprofit Terms; Industry Terms: Not Available to Industry
How to cite: pMT vCrk-GFP was a gift from Ron Vale (Addgene plasmid # 126661 ; http://n2t.net/addgene:126661 ; RRID:Addgene_126661)
